>Addgene plasmid #161594 | pCfB9342 (pgRNA_XIII-1_NatMX) | addgene full sequence | sequence record 318098 | Addgene NGS Result
TCTTTGAAAAGATAATGTATGATTATGCTTTCACTCATATTTATACAGAAACTTGATTTTTCTTTCGAGT
ATATACAAGGTGATTACATGTACGTTTGAAGTACAACTCTAGATTTTGTAGTGCCCTCTTGGGCTAGCGG
TAAAGGTGCGCATTTTTTCACACCCTACAATGTTCTGTTCAAAAGATTTTGGTCAAACGCTGTAGAAGTG
AAAGTTGGTGCGCATGTTTCGGCGTTCGAAACTTCTCCGCAGTGAAAGATAAATGATCGTCACAATTCGC
AGACATATGTTTTAGAGCTAGAAATAGCAAGTTAAAATAAGGCTAGTCCGTTATCAACTTGAAAAAGTGG
CACCGAGTCGGTGGTGCTTTTTTTGTTTTTTATGTCTTCGAGTCATGTAATTAGTTAATCGCGTGCATTC
CAGCTGCATTAATGAATCGGCCAACGCGCGGGGAGAGGCGGTTTGCGTATTGGGCGCTCTTCCGCTTCCT
CGCTCACTGACTCGCTGCGCTCGGTCGTTCGGCTGCGGCGAGCGGTATCAGCTCACTCAAAGGCGGTAAT
ACGGTTATCCACAGAATCAGGGGATAACGCAGGAAAGAACATGTGAGCAAAAGGCCAGCAAAAGGCCAGG
AACCGTAAAAAGGCCGCGTTGCTGGCGTTTTTCCATAGGCTCCGCCCCCCTGACGAGCATCACAAAAATC
GACGCTCAAGTCAGAGGTGGCGAAACCCGACAGGACTATAAAGATACCAGGCGTTTCCCCCTGGAAGCTC
CCTCGTGCGCTCTCCTGTTCCGACCCTGCCGCTTACCGGATACCTGTCCGCCTTTCTCCCTTCGGGAAGC
GTGGCGCTTTCTCATAGCTCACGCTGTAGGTATCTCAGTTCGGTGTAGGTCGTTCGCTCCAAGCTGGGCT
GTGTGCACGAACCCCCCGTTCAGCCCGACCGCTGCGCCTTATCCGGTAACTATCGTCTTGAGTCCAACCC
GGTAAGACACGACTTATCGCCACTGGCAGCAGCCACTGGTAACAGGATTAGCAGAGCGAGGTATGTAGGC
GGTGCTACAGAGTTCTTGAAGTGGTGGCCTAACTACGGCTACACTAGAAGAACAGTATTTGGTATCTGCG
CTCTGCTGAAGCCAGTTACCTTCGGAAAAAGAGTTGGTAGCTCTTGATCCGGCAAACAAACCACCGCTGG
TAGCGGTGGTTTTTTTGTTTGCAAGCAGCAGATTACGCGCAGAAAAAAAGGATCTCAAGAAGATCCTTTG
ATCTTTTCTACGGGGTCTGACGCTCAGTGGAACGAAAACTCACGTTAAGGGATTTTGGTCATGAGATTAT
CAAAAAGGATCTTCACCTAGATCCTTTTAAATTAAAAATGAAGTTTTAAATCAATCTAAAGTATATATGA
GTAAACTTGGTCTGACAGTTACCAATGCTTAATCAGTGAGGCACCTATCTCAGCGATCTGTCTATTTCGT
TCATCCATAGTTGCCTGACTCCCCGTCGTGTAGATAACTACGATACGGGAGGGCTTACCATCTGGCCCCA
GTGCTGCAATGATACCGCGAGACCCACGCTCACCGGCTCCAGATTTATCAGCAATAAACCAGCCAGCCGG
AAGGGCCGAGCGCAGAAGTGGTCCTGCAACTTTATCCGCCTCCATCCAGTCTATTAATTGTTGCCGGGAA
GCTAGAGTAAGTAGTTCGCCAGTTAATAGTTTGCGCAACGTTGTTGCCATTGCTACAGGCATCGTGGTGT
CACGCTCGTCGTTTGGTATGGCTTCATTCAGCTCCGGTTCCCAACGATCAAGGCGAGTTACATGATCCCC
CATGTTGTGCAAAAAAGCGGTTAGCTCCTTCGGTCCTCCGATCGTTGTCAGAAGTAAGTTGGCCGCAGTG
TTATCACTCATGGTTATGGCAGCACTGCATAATTCTCTTACTGTCATGCCATCCGTAAGATGCTTTTCTG
TGACTGGTGAGTACTCAACCAAGTCATTCTGAGAATAGTGTATGCGGCGACCGAGTTGCTCTTGCCCGGC
GTCAATACGGGATAATACCGCGCCACATAGCAGAACTTTAAAAGTGCTCATCATTGGAAAACGTTCTTCG
GGGCGAAAACTCTCAAGGATCTTACCGCTGTTGAGATCCAGTTCGATGTAACCCACTCGTGCACCCAACT
GATCTTCAGCATCTTTTACTTTCACCAGCGTTTCTGGGTGAGCAAAAACAGGAAGGCAAAATGCCGCAAA
AAAGGGAATAAGGGCGACACGGAAATGTTGAATACTCATACTCTTCCTTTTTCAATATTATTGAAGCATT
TATCAGGGTTATTGTCTCATGAGCGGATACATATTTGAATGTATTTAGAAAAATAAACAAATAGGGGTTC
CGCGCACATTTCCCCGAAAAGTGCCACCTGAACGAAGCATCTGTGCTTCATTTTGTAGAACAAAAATGCA
ACGCGAGAGCGCTAATTTTTCAAACAAAGAATCTGAGCTGCATTTTTACAGAACAGAAATGCAACGCGAA
AGCGCTATTTTACCAACGAAGAATCTGTGCTTCATTTTTGTAAAACAAAAATGCAACGCGAGAGCGCTAA
TTTTTCAAACAAAGAATCTGAGCTGCATTTTTACAGAACAGAAATGCAACGCGAGAGCGCTATTTTACCA
ACAAAGAATCTATACTTCTTTTTTGTTCTACAAAAATGCATCCCGAGAGCGCTATTTTTCTAACAAAGCA
TCTTAGATTACTTTTTTTCTCCTTTGTGCGCTCTATAATGCAGTCTCTTGATAACTTTTTGCACTGTAGG
TCCGTTAAGGTTAGAAGAAGGCTACTTTGGTGTCTATTTTCTCTTCCATAAAAAAAGCCTGACTCCACTT
CCCGCGTTTACTGATTACTAGCGAAGCTGCGGGTGCATTTTTTCAAGATAAAGGCATCCCCGATTATATT
CTATACCGATGTGGATTGCGCATACTTTGTGAACAGAAAGTGATAGCGTTGATGATTCTTCATTGGTCAG
AAAATTATGAACGGTTTCTTCTATTTTGTCTCTATATACTACGTATAGGAAATGTTTACATTTTCGTATT
GTTTTCGATTCACTCTATGAATAGTTCTTACTACAATTTTTTTGTCTAAAGAGTAATACTAGAGATAAAC
ATAAAAAATGTAGAGGTCGAGTTTAGATGCAAGTTCAAGGAGCGAAAGGTGGATGGGTAGGTTATATAGG
GATATAGCACAGAGATATATAGCAAAGAGATACTTTTGAGCAATGTTTGTGGAAGCGGTATTCGCAATAT
TTTAGTAGCTCGTTACAGTCCGGTGCGTTTTTGGTTTTTTGAAAGTGCGTCTTCAGAGCGCTTTTGGTTT
TCAAAAGCGCTCTGAAGTTCCTATACTTTCTAGAGAATAGGAACTTCGGAATAGGAACTTCAAAGCGTTT
CCGAAAACGAGCGCTTCCGAAAATGCAACGCGAGCTGCGCACATACAGCTCACTGTTCACGTCGCACCTA
TATCTGCGTGTTGCCTGTATATATATATACATGAGAAGAACGGCATAGTGCGTGTTTATGCTTAAATGCG
TACTTATATGCGTCTATTTATGTAGGATGAAAGGTAGTCTAGTACCTCCTGTGATATTATCCCATTCCAT
GCGGGGTATCGTATGCTTCCTTCAGCACTACCCTTTAGCTGTTCTATATGCTGCCACTCCTCAATTGGAT
TAGTCTCATCCTTCAATGCTATCATTTCCTTTGATATTGGATCATACTAAGAAACCATTATTATCATGAC
ATTAACCTATAAAAATAGGCGTATCACGAGGCCCTTTCGTCTCGCGCGTTTCGGTGATGACGGTGAAAAC
CTCTGACACATGCAGCTCCCGGAGACGGTCACAGCTTGTCTGTAAGCGGATGCCGGGAGCAGACAAGCCC
GTCAGGGCGCGTCAGCGGGCTGCATTTAAATGATCTGTTTAGCTTGCCTCGTCCCCGCCGGGTCACCCGG
CCAGCGACATGGAGGCCCAGAATACCCTCCTTGACAGTCTTGACGTGCGCAGCTCAGGGGCATGATGTGA
CTGTCGCCCGTACATTTAGCCCATACATCCCCATGTATAATCATTTGCATCCATACATTTTGATGGCCGC
ACGGCGCGAAGCAAAAATTACGGCTCCTCGCTGCAGACCTGCGAGCAGGGAAACGCTCCCCTCACAGACG
CGTTGAATTGTCCCCACGCCGCGCCCCTGTAGAGAAATATAAAAGGTTAGGATTTGCCACTGAGGTTCTT
CTTTCATATACTTCCTTTTAAAATCTTGCTAGGATACAGTTCTCACATCACATCCGAACATAAACAACCA
TGGGTACCACTCTTGACGACACGGCTTACCGGTACCGCACCAGTGTCCCGGGGGACGCCGAGGCCATCGA
GGCACTGGATGGGTCCTTCACCACCGACACCGTTTTCCGCGTCACCACCACCGGGGACGGCTTCACCCTG
CGGGAGGTGCCGGTGGACCCGCCCCTGACCAAGGTGTTCCCCGACGACGAATCGGACGACGAATCGGACG
ACGGGGAGGACGGCGACCCGGACTCCCGGACGTTCGTCGCGTACGGGGACGACGGCGACCTGGCGGGCTT
CGTGGTCGTCTCGTACTCCGGCTGGAACCGCCGGCTGACCGTCGAGGACATCGAGGTCGCCCCGGAGCAC
CGGGGGCACGGGGTCGGGCGCGCGTTGATGGGGCTCGCGACGGAGTTCGCCCGCGAGCGGGGCGCCGGGC
ACCTCTGGCTGGAGGTCACCAACGTCAACGCACCGGCGATCCACGCGTACCGGCGGATGGGGTTCACCCT
CTGCGGCCTGGACACCGCCCTGTACGACGGCACCGCCTCGGACGGCGAGCAGGCGCTCTACATGAGCATG
CCCTGCCCCTAATCAGTACTGACAATAAAAAGATTCTTGTTTTCAAGAACTTGTCATTTGTATAGTTTTT
TTATATTGTAGTTGTTCTATTTTAATCAAATGTTAGCGTGATTTATATTTTTTTTCGCCTCGACATCATC
TGCCCAGATGCGAAGTTAAGTGCGCAGAAAGTAATATCATGCGTCAATCGTATGTGAATGCTGGTCGCTA
TACTGCTGTCGATTCGATACTAACGCCGCCATCCAGTGTCGAAAACGAGCTGCGGCCGCCTACAGGGCGC
GTCCATTCGCCATTCAGGCTGCGCAACTGTTGGGAAGGGCGATCGGTGCGGGCCTCTTCGCTATTACGCC
AGCTGGAATGCGTGCGATAGGGAACAAAAGCTGGAGCT
Features (pLannotate 1.2.2; 13 found; start..end, strand, type, name):
      1..268     +  promoter       SNR52 promoter: promoter for the S. cerevisiae small nucleolar RNA gene SNR52
    289..363     +  misc_RNA       gRNA scaffold: guide RNA scaffold for the Streptococcus pyogenes CRISPR/Cas9 system
    368..387     +  terminator     SUP4 terminator: transcription terminator for the S. cerevisiae SUP4 tRNA gene
    420..477     -  CDS            lacI (fragment): lac repressor; lacI; The lac repressor binds to the lac operator to inhibit transcription in E. coli. This inhibition can be relieved by adding lactose or isopropyl-β-D-thiogalactopyranoside (IPTG).
    660..1248    -  rep_origin     ori: high-copy-number ColE1/pMB1/pBR322/pUC origin of replication
   1419..2279    -  CDS            AmpR: β-lactamase; bla; confers resistance to ampicillin, carbenicillin, and related antibiotics
   2280..2384    -  promoter       AmpR promoter: bla
   2411..3753    -  rep_origin     2μ ori: yeast 2μ plasmid origin of replication
   3821..3856    +  CDS            rop (fragment): Rop protein, which maintains plasmids at low copy number; rop
   3996..4339    +  promoter       TEF promoter: Ashbya gossypii TEF promoter
   4346..4910    +  CDS            NrsR (fragment): nourseothricin acetyltransferase; Streptomyces noursei nat1; confers resistance to nourseothricin
   4918..5115    +  terminator     TEF terminator: Ashbya gossypii TEF terminator
   5186..5256    -  CDS            lacZα (fragment): LacZα fragment of β-galactosidase; lacZ fragment
