[The description below was written by a language model from this plasmid's Addgene catalogue record and pLannotate feature annotations shown in this document.]
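Description:
pCfB9342 (pgRNA_XIII-1_NatMX) is a 5.3 kb episomal yeast guide RNA vector from the EasyClone-MarkerFree toolkit for Saccharomyces cerevisiae, built on the pTAJAK-71 (pESC-NatMXsyn-USER) backbone. It is an E. coli–yeast shuttle plasmid. A high-copy ColE1/pUC-type origin and the β-lactamase gene with its own promoter support propagation and ampicillin selection in bacteria. The yeast 2μ origin provides multicopy episomal maintenance in yeast. Yeast selection relies on a NatMX cassette, in which the nourseothricin acetyltransferase gene sits between the Ashbya gossypii TEF promoter and terminator. This gives a dominant drug marker that does not depend on host auxotrophies. The annotation tool marks the resistance gene as a fragment, which may reflect the synthetic variant implied by the backbone name. Short lacI, rop and lacZα fragments are also annotated and appear to be backbone remnants with no functional role.

The payload is a single guide RNA expression cassette. The SNR52 small nucleolar RNA promoter, an RNA polymerase III promoter, drives a 20-nucleotide targeting spacer, which falls in the unannotated gap between the promoter and the scaffold. The spacer is fused to the Streptococcus pyogenes Cas9 gRNA scaffold, and transcription ends at the SUP4 tRNA terminator. The plasmid does not encode Cas9, which must be supplied separately in the host strain. The guide directs Cas9 to cut at the chromosomal integration site designated XIII-1, one of the sites added in the toolkit's expansion. In this system, a double-strand break at such a site is used to promote insertion of expression cassettes by homologous recombination without leaving a selection marker in the genome. The gRNA plasmid is needed only transiently.
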