Addgene plasmid #161594: pCfB9342 (pgRNA_XIII-1_NatMX)
Purpose: EasyClone-MarkerFree guiding RNA vector to direct Cas9 to cut at site XIII-1
Depositing lab: Irina Borodina. Depositing organization: Danmarks Tekniske Universitet. Publication: Expansion of EasyClone-MarkerFree toolkit for Saccharomyces cerevisiae genome with new integration sites. Babaei M, Sartori L, Karpukhin A, Abashkin D, Matrosova E, Borodina I. FEMS Yeast Res. 2021 May 11;21(4). pii: 6249452. doi: 10.1093/femsyr/foab027. PubMed 33893795.
Backbone
  Vector backbone: pTAJAK-71 (pESC-NatMXsyn-USER)
  Vector type: Yeast Expression, CRISPR, Synthetic Biology
Growth in bacteria
  Bacterial resistance: Ampicillin, 100 μg/mL
  Growth temperature: 37°C
  Growth strain: DH5alpha
  Copy number: High Copy
Gene/Insert
  Gene/Insert name: guiding RNA
  gRNA/shRNA sequence: GTCACAATTCGCAGACATAT
  Species: S. cerevisiae (budding yeast)
  Cloning method: Restriction Enzyme; 5′ cloning site Unknown (unknown if destroyed); 3′ cloning site Unknown (unknown if destroyed)
Terms and licenses: Academic/Nonprofit Terms; Industry Terms: Not Available to Industry
How to cite: pCfB9342 (pgRNA_XIII-1_NatMX) was a gift from Irina Borodina (Addgene plasmid # 161594 ; http://n2t.net/addgene:161594 ; RRID:Addgene_161594)
